Addgene plasmid #107693: pEB1N-LZ-mCherry-LOV2(wt)
Purpose: N-terminal half of π-EB1 with wild-type LOV2, mCherry-tagged to track microtubule ends
Depositing lab: Torsten Wittmann. Depositing organization: University of California, San Francisco (UCSF). Publication: Local control of intracellular microtubule dynamics by EB1 photodissociation. van Haren J, Charafeddine RA, Ettinger A, Wang H, Hahn KM, Wittmann T. Nat Cell Biol. 2018 Jan 29. pii: 10.1038/s41556-017-0028-5. doi: 10.1038/s41556-017-0028-5. PubMed 29379139.
Backbone
  Vector backbone: pEGFP-C1
  Backbone manufacturer: Clontech
  Backbone size w/o insert (bp): 3941
  Modifications to backbone: removed EGFP
  Vector type: Mammalian Expression
  Selectable markers: Neomycin (select with G418)
Growth in bacteria
  Bacterial resistance: Kanamycin, 50 μg/mL
  Growth temperature: 37°C
  Growth strain: DH5alpha
  Copy number: High Copy
Gene/Insert
  Gene/Insert name: MAPRE1 (alt name: EB1)
  Species: H. sapiens (human)
  Insert size (bp): 1815
  Mutation: EB1 aa 1-185; resistant to EB1 shRNA#3 (Addgene #37927)
  GenBank ID: NM_012325.2
  Entrez Gene: MAPRE1 (a.k.a. EB1)
  Promoter: CMV
  Tag / fusion protein: GCN4 leucine zipper (C terminal on insert); mCherry (C terminal on insert); A. sativa phototropin 1 LOV2 domain (C terminal on insert)
  Cloning method: Restriction Enzyme; 5′ cloning site NheI (not destroyed); 3′ cloning site BamHI (not destroyed)
  Sequencing primers: 5′ CMV forward; 3′ SV40 reverse
Resource information
  A portion of this plasmid was derived from a plasmid made by: EB1 from L. Cassimeris (Addgene #17234) LOV2 from Klaus Hahn (Addgene #22027)
Terms and licenses: Academic/Nonprofit Terms; Industry Terms: Not Available to Industry
Depositor comments: LOV2 domain starts with LAAA reported to stabilize Jα helix docking (Strickland et al. PMID: 22388287). This plasmid can only be used as a marker for growing MT ends. It does not efficiently recruit Zdk1-EB1C.
How to cite: pEB1N-LZ-mCherry-LOV2(wt) was a gift from Torsten Wittmann (Addgene plasmid # 107693 ; http://n2t.net/addgene:107693 ; RRID:Addgene_107693)
