[The description below was written by a language model from this plasmid's Addgene catalogue record, the feature table of its GenBank file and pLannotate feature annotations shown in this document.]
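Description:
pEB1N-LZ-mCherry-LOV2(wt) is a 5,756 bp mammalian expression plasmid built on the Clontech pEGFP-C1 backbone with the EGFP coding region removed. It replicates in E. coli at high copy from a ColE1/pUC-type origin and also carries an f1 origin. A single Tn5 NeoR/KanR gene provides both selections. It is driven by a bacterial promoter for kanamycin resistance and by the SV40 enhancer/early promoter for G418 selection in mammalian cells, and it ends in an HSV TK polyadenylation signal.

The payload is a single fusion open reading frame under the CMV immediate-early enhancer/promoter, terminated by the SV40 poly(A) signal and cloned between NheI and BamHI. It encodes the N-terminal part of human EB1 (MAPRE1, amino acids 1–185), which carries silent changes that make it resistant to a specific EB1 shRNA. This is followed by a GCN4 leucine zipper, mCherry and the wild-type LOV2 domain of Avena sativa phototropin 1. EB1 is a microtubule plus-end tracking protein; the zipper is a standard dimerising coiled coil, presumably substituting for the missing EB1 C-terminal portion. The LOV2 domain begins with a short sequence reported to stabilise docking of its Jα helix. The automated annotation labels part of this region as miniSOG, which reflects homology between LOV domains rather than a separate reporter.

The construct is the N-terminal half of π-EB1, a photodissociable EB1 system for local, light-based control of microtubule dynamics. However, the depositor notes that this wild-type LOV2 version does not efficiently recruit the Zdk1-EB1C partner. It is therefore suitable only as a red fluorescent marker of growing microtubule ends.
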