LOCUS       Exported 5756 bp ds-DNA circular SYN 30-MAR-2018
DEFINITION  synthetic circular DNA
ACCESSION   .
VERSION     .
KEYWORDS    .
SOURCE      synthetic DNA construct
  ORGANISM  synthetic DNA construct
REFERENCE   1 (bases 1 to 5756)
  AUTHORS   .
  TITLE     Direct Submission
  JOURNAL   Exported Mar 30, 2018 from SnapGene 4.1.7 http://www.snapgene.com
FEATURES             Location/Qualifiers
     source          1..5756
                     /organism="synthetic DNA construct"
                     /note="/dnas_title=EB1-N-LZ-mCherry-LOV2 wt"
     misc_feature    600..1154
                     /label=EB1 N terminus
                     /note="EB1 N terminus"
                     /note="/dnas_title=EB1N (AA 1-185)"
     misc_feature    867..885
                     /label=shRNA#3 resistant (Addgene #37927)
                     /note="shRNA#3 resistant (Addgene #37927)"
                     /note="/dnas_title=shRNA#3 resistant (Addgene #37927)"
     misc_feature    1155..1247
                     /label=GCN4 Leucine Zipper
                     /note="GCN4 Leucine Zipper"
     misc_feature    1254..1961
                     /label=mCherry
                     /note="mCherry"
     misc_feature    1983..2414
                     /label=LOV2 wt
                     /note="LOV2 wt"
                     /note="/dnas_title=LOV2(wt)"
ORIGIN
        1 tagttattaa tagtaatcaa ttacggggtc attagttcat agcccatata tggagttccg
       61 cgttacataa cttacggtaa atggcccgcc tggctgaccg cccaacgacc cccgcccatt
      121 gacgtcaata atgacgtatg ttcccatagt aacgccaata gggactttcc attgacgtca
      181 atgggtggag tatttacggt aaactgccca cttggcagta catcaagtgt atcatatgcc
      241 aagtacgccc cctattgacg tcaatgacgg taaatggccc gcctggcatt atgcccagta
      301 catgacctta tgggactttc ctacttggca gtacatctac gtattagtca tcgctattac
      361 catggtgatg cggttttggc agtacatcaa tgggcgtgga tagcggtttg actcacgggg
      421 atttccaagt ctccacccca ttgacgtcaa tgggagtttg ttttggcacc aaaatcaacg
      481 ggactttcca aaatgtcgta acaactccgc cccattgacg caaatgggcg gtaggcgtgt
      541 acggtgggag gtctatataa gcagagctgg tttagtgaac cgtcagatcc gctagcaccn
      601 nnnnnnnnnn nnnnnnnnnn nnnnnnnnnn nnnnnnnnnn nnnnnnnnnn nnnnnnnnnn
      661 nnnnnnnnnn nnnnnnnnnn nnnnnnnnnn nnnnnnnnnn nnnnnnnnnn nnnnnnnnnn
      721 nnnnnnnnnn nnnnnnnnnn nnnnnnnnnn nnnnnnnnnn nnnnnnnnnn nnnnnnnnnn
      781 nnnnnnnnnn nnnnnnnnnn nnnnnnnnnn nnnnnnnnnn nnnnnnnnnn nnnnnnnnnn
      841 nnnnnnnnnn nnnnnnnnnn nnnnnnnnnn nnnnnnnnnn nnnnnnnnnn nnnnnnnnnn
      901 nnnnnnnnnn nnnnnnnnnn nnnnnnnnnn nnnnnnnnnn nnnnnnnnnn nnnnnnnnnn
      961 nnnnnnnnnn nnnnnnnnnn nnnnnnnnnc aaggtcaaga aactgcagtg gctccttccc
     1021 ttgttgctcc agctctgaat aaaccgaaga aacctctcac ttctagcagt gcagctcccc
     1081 agaggcccat ctcaacacag agaaccgctg cggctcctaa ggctggccct ggtgtggtgc
     1141 gaaagaaccc tggtatgaaa cagctggaag ataaagtgga agagctgttg agcaaaaact
     1201 atcatctgga aaacgaagtg gcgcgtctga aaaagctggt gggcgaactc gagatggtga
     1261 gcaagggcga ggaggataac atggccatca tcaaggagtt catgcgcttc aaggtgcaca
     1321 tggagggctc cgtgaacggc cacgagttcg agatcgaggg cgagggcgag ggccgcccct
     1381 acgagggcac ccagaccgcc aagctgaagg tgaccaaggg tggccccctg cccttcgcct
     1441 gggacatcct gtcccctcag ttcatgtacg gctccaaggc ctacgtgaag caccccgccg
     1501 acatccccga ctacttgaag ctgtccttcc ccgagggctt caagtgggag cgcgtgatga
     1561 acttcgagga cggcggcgtg gtgaccgtga cccaggactc ctccctgcag gacggcgagt
     1621 tcatctacaa ggtgaagctg cgcggcacca acttcccctc cgacggccct gtaatgcaga
     1681 agaagactat gggctgggag gcctcctccg agcggatgta ccccgaggac ggcgccctga
     1741 agggcgagat caagcagagg ctgaagctga aggacggcgg ccactacgac gctgaggtca
     1801 agaccaccta caaggccaag aagcccgtgc agctgcccgg cgcctacaac gtcaacatca
     1861 agttggacat cacctcccac aacgaggact acaccatcgt ggaacagtac gaacgcgccg
     1921 agggccgcca ctccaccggc ggcatggacg agctgtacaa gccgcggggt tctggaagtg
     1981 gattggctgc tgcacttgaa cgtattgaga agaactttgt cattactgac ccaagattgc
     2041 cagataatcc cattatattc gcgtccgata gtttcttgca gttgacagaa tatagccgtg
     2101 aagaaatttt gggaagaaac tgcaggtttc tacaaggtcc tgaaactgat cgcgcgacag
     2161 tgagaaaaat tagagatgcc atagataacc aaacagaggt cactgttcag ctgattaatt
     2221 atacaaagag tggtaaaaag ttctggaacc tctttcactt gcagcctatg cgagatcaga
     2281 agggagatgt ccagtacttt attggggttc agttggatgg aactgagcat gtccgagatg
     2341 ctgccgagag agagggagtc atgctgatta agaaaactgc agaaaatatt gatgaggcgg
     2401 caaaagaact ttaaggatcc accggatcta gataactgat cataatcagc cataccacat
     2461 ttgtagaggt tttacttgct ttaaaaaacc tcccacacct ccccctgaac ctgaaacata
     2521 aaatgaatgc aattgttgtt gttaacttgt ttattgcagc ttataatggt tacaaataaa
     2581 gcaatagcat cacaaatttc acaaataaag catttttttc actgcattct agttgtggtt
     2641 tgtccaaact catcaatgta tcttaacgcg taaattgtaa gcgttaatat tttgttaaaa
     2701 ttcgcgttaa atttttgtta aatcagctca ttttttaacc aataggccga aatcggcaaa
     2761 atcccttata aatcaaaaga atagaccgag atagggtnnn nnnnnnnnnn nnnnnnnnnn
     2821 nnnnnnnnnn nnnnaaagaa cgtggactcc aacgtcaaag gnnnnnnnnn nnnnnnnnnn
     2881 nnnnnnnnnn nnnnnnnnnn nnnnnnnnnn tnnnnnnnnn nnnnnnnnnn nnnnnnnnnn
     2941 nnnnnnnnnn nnnnnnnnnn nnnnnnnnnn nnnnnnnnnn nnnnnnnnnn nnnnnnnnnn
     3001 nngnnnnnnn nnnnnnnnnn nnnnnnnnnn nnnnnnnnnn nnnnnnnnnn nnnnnnnnnn
     3061 nnnnnnnnnn nnnnnnnnnn nnnnnnnnnn nnnnnnnnnn nnnnnnnnnn nnnnnnnnnn
     3121 nnnnnnncag gtggcacttt tcggggaaat gtgcgcggaa cccctatttg tttatttttc
     3181 taaatacatt caaatatgta tccgctcatg agacaataac cctgataaat gcttcaataa
     3241 tattgaaaaa ggaagagtcc tgaggcggaa agaaccagct gtggaatgtg tgtcagttag
     3301 ggtgtggaaa gtccccaggc tccccagcag gcagaagtat gcaaagcatg catctcaatt
     3361 agtcagcaac caggtgtgga aagtccccag gctccccagc aggcagaagt atgcaaagca
     3421 tgcatctcaa ttagtcagca accatagtcc cgcccctaac tccgcccatc ccgcccctaa
     3481 ctccgcccag ttccgcccat tctccgcccc atggctgact aatttttttt atttatgcag
     3541 aggccgaggc cgcctcggcc tctgagctat tccagaagta gtgaggaggc ttttttggag
     3601 gcctaggctt ttgcaaagat cgatcaagag acaggatgag gatcgtttcg catgattgaa
     3661 caagatggat tgcacgcagg ttctccggcc gcttgggtgg agaggctatt cggctatgac
     3721 tgggcacaac agacaatcgg ctgctctgat gccgccgtgt tccggctgtc agcgcagggg
     3781 cgcccggttc tttttgtcaa gaccgacctg tccggtgccc tgaatgaact gcaagacgag
     3841 gcagcgcggc tatcgtggct ggccacgacg ggcgttcctt gcgcagctgt gctcgacgtt
     3901 gtcactgaag cgggaaggga ctggctgcta ttgggcgaag tgccggggca ggatctcctg
     3961 tcatctcacc ttgctcctgc cgagaaagta tccatcatgg ctgatgcaat gcggcggctg
     4021 catacgcttg atccggctac ctgcccattc gaccaccaag cgaaacatcg catcgagcga
     4081 gcacgtactc ggatggaagc cggtcttgtc gatcaggatg atctggacga agagcatcag
     4141 gggctcgcgc cagccgaact gttcgccagg ctcaaggcga gcatgcccga cggcgaggat
     4201 ctcgtcgtga cccatggcga tgcctgcttg ccgaatatca tggtggaaaa tggccgcttt
     4261 tctggattca tcgactgtgg ccggctgggt gtggcggacc gctatcagga catagcgttg
     4321 gctacccgtg atattgctga agagcttggc ggcgaatggg ctgaccgctt cctcgtgctt
     4381 tacggtatcg ccgctcccga ttcgcagcgc atcgccttct atcgccttct tgacgagttc
     4441 ttctgagcgg gactctgggg ttcgaaatga ccgaccaagc gacgcccaac ctgccatcac
     4501 gagatttcga ttccaccgcc gccttctatg aaaggttggg cttcggaatc gttttccggg
     4561 acgccggctg gatgatcctc cagcgcgggg atctcatgct ggagttcttc gcccacccta
     4621 gggggaggct aactgaaaca cggaaggaga caataccgga aggaacccgc gctatgacgg
     4681 caataaaaag acagaataaa acgcacggtg ttgggtcgtt tgttcataaa cgcggggttc
     4741 ggtcccaggg ctggcactct gtcgataccc caccgagacc ccattggggc caatacgccc
     4801 gcgtttcttc cttttcccca ccccaccccc caagttcggg tgaaggccca gggctcgcag
     4861 ccaacgtcgg ggcggcaggc cctgccatag cctcaggtta ctcatatata ctttagattg
     4921 atttaaaact tcatttttaa tttaaaagga tctaggtgaa gatccttttt gataatctca
     4981 tgaccaaaat cccttaacgt gagttttcgt tccactgagc gtcagacccc gtagaaaaga
     5041 tcaaaggatc ttcttgagat cctttttttc tgcgcgtaat ctgctgcttg caaacaaaaa
     5101 aaccaccgct accagcggtg gtttgtttgc cggatcaaga gctaccaact ctttttccga
     5161 aggtaactgg cttcagcaga gcgcagatac caaatactgt ccttctagtg tagccgtagt
     5221 taggccacca cttcaagaac tctgtagcac cgcctacata cctcgctctg ctaatcctgt
     5281 taccagtggc tgctgccagt ggcgataagt cgtgtcttac cgggttggac tcaagacgat
     5341 agttaccgga taaggcgcag cggtcgggct gaacgggggg ttcgtgcaca cagcccagct
     5401 tggagcgaac gacctacacc gaactgagat acctacagcg tgagctatga gaaagcgcca
     5461 cgcttcccga agggagaaag gcggacaggt atccggtaag cggcagggtc ggaacaggag
     5521 agcgcacgag ggagcttcca gggggaaacg cctggtatct ttatagtcct gtcgggtttc
     5581 gccacctctg acttgagcgt cgatttttgt gatgctcgtc aggggggcgg agcctatgga
     5641 aaaacgccag caacgcggcc tttttacggt tcctggcctt ttgctggcct tttgctcaca
     5701 tgttctttcc tgcgttatcc cctgattctg tggataaccg tattaccgcc atgcat
//
