Features (pLannotate 1.2.2; 15 found; start..end, strand, type, name):
     61..364     +  enhancer       CMV enhancer: human cytomegalovirus immediate early enhancer
    365..568     +  promoter       CMV promoter: human cytomegalovirus (CMV) immediate early promoter
    600..1253    +  CDS            MAPRE1 (fragment) (sequence partly withheld): MARE1_HUMAN - Experimental evidence at protein level: Swiss-Prot protein existence level 1. Plus-end tracking protein (+TIP) that binds to the plus-end of microtubules and regulates the dynamics of the microtubule cytoskeleton (PubMed:12388762, PubMed:16109370, PubMed:19632184, PubMed:21646404, PubMed:28726242, PubMed:28814570). Promotes cytoplasmic microtubule nucleation and elongation (PubMed:12388762, PubMed:16109370, PubMed:19632184, PubMed:21646404, PubMed:28726242, PubMed:28814570). May be involved in spindle function by stabilizing microtubules and anchoring them at centrosomes (PubMed:
   1254..1961    +  CDS            mCherry: mCherry is a basic (constitutively fluorescent) red fluorescent protein published in 2004, derived from Discosoma sp.. It is reported to be a very rapidly-maturing monomer with low acid sensitivity.
   2004..2321    +  CDS            miniSOG: miniSOG is a basic (constitutively fluorescent) cyan fluorescent protein published in 2011, derived from Arabidopsis thaliana. It requires the cofactor flavin for fluorescence.
   2437..2521    +  CDS            large T antigen (fragment): large T antigen from SV40 (simian virus 40)
   2544..2665    +  polyA_signal   SV40 poly(A) signal: SV40 polyadenylation signal
   2699..3127    -  rep_origin     f1 ori (sequence partly withheld): f1 bacteriophage origin of replication; arrow indicates direction of (+) strand synthesis
   3154..3258    +  promoter       AmpR promoter: bla
   3260..3617    +  promoter       SV40 promoter: SV40 enhancer and early promoter
   3652..4446    +  CDS            NeoR/KanR: aminoglycoside phosphotransferase from Tn5; aph(3')-II (or nptII); confers resistance to neomycin, kanamycin, and G418 (Geneticin®)
   4467..4619    +  CDS            ble (fragment): BLE_KLEPN - Experimental evidence at protein level: Swiss-Prot protein existence level 1. Binding protein with a strong affinity to the bleomycin family of antibiotics. Binds to CL990; an antimitotic-antibiotic compound. From Klebsiella pneumoniae.
   4678..4725    +  polyA_signal   HSV TK poly(A) signal: herpes simplex virus thymidine kinase polyadenylation signal (Cole and Stacy, 1985)
   4816..4832    -  polyA_signal   bGH poly(A) signal (fragment): bovine growth hormone polyadenylation signal
   5054..5642    +  rep_origin     ori: high-copy-number ColE1/pMB1/pBR322/pUC origin of replication
>Addgene plasmid #107693 | pEB1N-LZ-mCherry-LOV2(wt) | addgene full sequence | sequence record 209378 | Addgene NGS Result
TAGTTATTAATAGTAATCAATTACGGGGTCATTAGTTCATAGCCCATATATGGAGTTCCGCGTTACATAA
CTTACGGTAAATGGCCCGCCTGGCTGACCGCCCAACGACCCCCGCCCATTGACGTCAATAATGACGTATG
TTCCCATAGTAACGCCAATAGGGACTTTCCATTGACGTCAATGGGTGGAGTATTTACGGTAAACTGCCCA
CTTGGCAGTACATCAAGTGTATCATATGCCAAGTACGCCCCCTATTGACGTCAATGACGGTAAATGGCCC
GCCTGGCATTATGCCCAGTACATGACCTTATGGGACTTTCCTACTTGGCAGTACATCTACGTATTAGTCA
TCGCTATTACCATGGTGATGCGGTTTTGGCAGTACATCAATGGGCGTGGATAGCGGTTTGACTCACGGGG
ATTTCCAAGTCTCCACCCCATTGACGTCAATGGGAGTTTGTTTTGGCACCAAAATCAACGGGACTTTCCA
AAATGTCGTAACAACTCCGCCCCATTGACGCAAATGGGCGGTAGGCGTGTACGGTGGGAGGTCTATATAA
GCAGAGCTGGTTTAGTGAACCGTCAGATCCGCTAGCACC
[390 nt withheld, positions 600-989]
CAAGGTCAAGAAACTGCAGTGGCTCCTTCCCTTGTTGCTCCAGCTCTGAATAAACCGAAGAAACCTCTCA
CTTCTAGCAGTGCAGCTCCCCAGAGGCCCATCTCAACACAGAGAACCGCTGCGGCTCCTAAGGCTGGCCC
TGGTGTGGTGCGAAAGAACCCTGGTATGAAACAGCTGGAAGATAAAGTGGAAGAGCTGTTGAGCAAAAAC
TATCATCTGGAAAACGAAGTGGCGCGTCTGAAAAAGCTGGTGGGCGAACTCGAGATGGTGAGCAAGGGCG
AGGAGGATAACATGGCCATCATCAAGGAGTTCATGCGCTTCAAGGTGCACATGGAGGGCTCCGTGAACGG
CCACGAGTTCGAGATCGAGGGCGAGGGCGAGGGCCGCCCCTACGAGGGCACCCAGACCGCCAAGCTGAAG
GTGACCAAGGGTGGCCCCCTGCCCTTCGCCTGGGACATCCTGTCCCCTCAGTTCATGTACGGCTCCAAGG
CCTACGTGAAGCACCCCGCCGACATCCCCGACTACTTGAAGCTGTCCTTCCCCGAGGGCTTCAAGTGGGA
GCGCGTGATGAACTTCGAGGACGGCGGCGTGGTGACCGTGACCCAGGACTCCTCCCTGCAGGACGGCGAG
TTCATCTACAAGGTGAAGCTGCGCGGCACCAACTTCCCCTCCGACGGCCCCGTAATGCAGAAGAAGACCA
TGGGCTGGGAGGCCTCCTCCGAGCGGATGTACCCCGAGGACGGCGCCCTGAAGGGCGAGATCAAGCAGAG
GCTGAAGCTGAAGGACGGCGGCCACTACGACGCTGAGGTCAAGACCACCTACAAGGCCAAGAAGCCCGTG
CAGCTGCCCGGCGCCTACAACGTCAACATCAAGTTGGACATCACCTCCCACAACGAGGACTACACCATCG
TGGAACAGTACGAACGCGCCGAGGGCCGCCACTCCACCGGCGGCATGGACGAGCTGTACAAGCCGCGGGG
TTCTGGAAGTGGATTGGCTGCTGCACTTGAACGTATTGAGAAGAACTTTGTCATTACTGACCCAAGATTG
CCAGATAATCCCATTATATTCGCGTCCGATAGTTTCTTGCAGTTGACAGAATATAGCCGTGAAGAAATTT
TGGGAAGAAACTGCAGGTTTCTACAAGGTCCTGAAACTGATCGCGCGACAGTGAGAAAAATTAGAGATGC
CATAGATAACCAAACAGAGGTCACTGTTCAGCTGATTAATTATACAAAGAGTGGTAAAAAGTTCTGGAAC
CTCTTTCACTTGCAGCCTATGCGAGATCAGAAGGGAGATGTCCAGTACTTTATTGGGGTTCAGTTGGATG
GAACTGAGCATGTCCGAGATGCTGCCGAGAGAGAGGGAGTCATGCTGATTAAGAAAACTGCAGAAAATAT
TGATGAGGCGGCAAAAGAACTTTAAGGATCCACCGGATCTAGATAACTGATCATAATCAGCCATACCACA
TTTGTAGAGGTTTTACTTGCTTTAAAAAACCTCCCACACCTCCCCCTGAACCTGAAACATAAAATGAATG
CAATTGTTGTTGTTAACTTGTTTATTGCAGCTTATAATGGTTACAAATAAAGCAATAGCATCACAAATTT
CACAAATAAAGCATTTTTTTCACTGCATTCTAGTTGTGGTTTGTCCAAACTCATCAATGTATCTTAACGC
GTAAATTGTAAGCGTTAATATTTTGTTAAAATTCGCGTTAAATTTTTGTTAAATCAGCTCATTTTTTAAC
CAATAGGCCGAAATCGGCAAAATCCCTTATAAATCAAAAGAATAGACCGAGATAGGGT
[37 nt withheld, positions 2798-2834]
AAAGAACGTGGACTCCAACGTCAAAGG
[49 nt withheld, positions 2862-2910]
T
[91 nt withheld, positions 2912-3002]
G
[124 nt withheld, positions 3004-3127]
CAGGTGGCACTTTTCGGGGAAATGTGCGCGGAACCCCTATTTGTTTATTTTTCTAAATACATTCAAATAT
GTATCCGCTCATGAGACAATAACCCTGATAAATGCTTCAATAATATTGAAAAAGGAAGAGTCCTGAGGCG
GAAAGAACCAGCTGTGGAATGTGTGTCAGTTAGGGTGTGGAAAGTCCCCAGGCTCCCCAGCAGGCAGAAG
TATGCAAAGCATGCATCTCAATTAGTCAGCAACCAGGTGTGGAAAGTCCCCAGGCTCCCCAGCAGGCAGA
AGTATGCAAAGCATGCATCTCAATTAGTCAGCAACCATAGTCCCGCCCCTAACTCCGCCCATCCCGCCCC
TAACTCCGCCCAGTTCCGCCCATTCTCCGCCCCATGGCTGACTAATTTTTTTTATTTATGCAGAGGCCGA
GGCCGCCTCGGCCTCTGAGCTATTCCAGAAGTAGTGAGGAGGCTTTTTTGGAGGCCTAGGCTTTTGCAAA
GATCGATCAAGAGACAGGATGAGGATCGTTTCGCATGATTGAACAAGATGGATTGCACGCAGGTTCTCCG
GCCGCTTGGGTGGAGAGGCTATTCGGCTATGACTGGGCACAACAGACAATCGGCTGCTCTGATGCCGCCG
TGTTCCGGCTGTCAGCGCAGGGGCGCCCGGTTCTTTTTGTCAAGACCGACCTGTCCGGTGCCCTGAATGA
ACTGCAAGACGAGGCAGCGCGGCTATCGTGGCTGGCCACGACGGGCGTTCCTTGCGCAGCTGTGCTCGAC
GTTGTCACTGAAGCGGGAAGGGACTGGCTGCTATTGGGCGAAGTGCCGGGGCAGGATCTCCTGTCATCTC
ACCTTGCTCCTGCCGAGAAAGTATCCATCATGGCTGATGCAATGCGGCGGCTGCATACGCTTGATCCGGC
TACCTGCCCATTCGACCACCAAGCGAAACATCGCATCGAGCGAGCACGTACTCGGATGGAAGCCGGTCTT
GTCGATCAGGATGATCTGGACGAAGAGCATCAGGGGCTCGCGCCAGCCGAACTGTTCGCCAGGCTCAAGG
CGAGCATGCCCGACGGCGAGGATCTCGTCGTGACCCATGGCGATGCCTGCTTGCCGAATATCATGGTGGA
AAATGGCCGCTTTTCTGGATTCATCGACTGTGGCCGGCTGGGTGTGGCGGACCGCTATCAGGACATAGCG
TTGGCTACCCGTGATATTGCTGAAGAGCTTGGCGGCGAATGGGCTGACCGCTTCCTCGTGCTTTACGGTA
TCGCCGCTCCCGATTCGCAGCGCATCGCCTTCTATCGCCTTCTTGACGAGTTCTTCTGAGCGGGACTCTG
GGGTTCGAAATGACCGACCAAGCGACGCCCAACCTGCCATCACGAGATTTCGATTCCACCGCCGCCTTCT
ATGAAAGGTTGGGCTTCGGAATCGTTTTCCGGGACGCCGGCTGGATGATCCTCCAGCGCGGGGATCTCAT
GCTGGAGTTCTTCGCCCACCCTAGGGGGAGGCTAACTGAAACACGGAAGGAGACAATACCGGAAGGAACC
CGCGCTATGACGGCAATAAAAAGACAGAATAAAACGCACGGTGTTGGGTCGTTTGTTCATAAACGCGGGG
TTCGGTCCCAGGGCTGGCACTCTGTCGATACCCCACCGAGACCCCATTGGGGCCAATACGCCCGCGTTTC
TTCCTTTTCCCCACCCCACCCCCCAAGTTCGGGTGAAGGCCCAGGGCTCGCAGCCAACGTCGGGGCGGCA
GGCCCTGCCATAGCCTCAGGTTACTCATATATACTTTAGATTGATTTAAAACTTCATTTTTAATTTAAAA
GGATCTAGGTGAAGATCCTTTTTGATAATCTCATGACCAAAATCCCTTAACGTGAGTTTTCGTTCCACTG
AGCGTCAGACCCCGTAGAAAAGATCAAAGGATCTTCTTGAGATCCTTTTTTTCTGCGCGTAATCTGCTGC
TTGCAAACAAAAAAACCACCGCTACCAGCGGTGGTTTGTTTGCCGGATCAAGAGCTACCAACTCTTTTTC
CGAAGGTAACTGGCTTCAGCAGAGCGCAGATACCAAATACTGTTCTTCTAGTGTAGCCGTAGTTAGGCCA
CCACTTCAAGAACTCTGTAGCACCGCCTACATACCTCGCTCTGCTAATCCTGTTACCAGTGGCTGCTGCC
AGTGGCGATAAGTCGTGTCTTACCGGGTTGGACTCAAGACGATAGTTACCGGATAAGGCGCAGCGGTCGG
GCTGAACGGGGGGTTCGTGCACACAGCCCAGCTTGGAGCGAACGACCTACACCGAACTGAGATACCTACA
GCGTGAGCTATGAGAAAGCGCCACGCTTCCCGAAGGGAGAAAGGCGGACAGGTATCCGGTAAGCGGCAGG
GTCGGAACAGGAGAGCGCACGAGGGAGCTTCCAGGGGGAAACGCCTGGTATCTTTATAGTCCTGTCGGGT
TTCGCCACCTCTGACTTGAGCGTCGATTTTTGTGATGCTCGTCAGGGGGGCGGAGCCTATGGAAAAACGC
CAGCAACGCGGCCTTTTTACGGTTCCTGGCCTTTTGCTGGCCTTTTGCTCACATGTTCTTTCCTGCGTTA
TCCCCTGATTCTGTGGATAACCGTATTACCGCCATGCAT
