>Addgene plasmid #107693 | pEB1N-LZ-mCherry-LOV2(wt) | depositor partial sequence | sequence record 203444 | sequenced with SV40Rev primer: GAAATTTGTGATGCTATTGC
TATTGTACACTTATAAGCTGCAATAAACAAGTTAACAACAACAATTGCATTCATTTTATGTTTCAGGTTC
AGGGGGAGGTGTGGGAGGTTTTTTAAAGCAAGTAAAACCTCTACAAATGTGGTATGGCTGATTATGATCA
GTTATCTAGATCCGGTGGATCCTTAAAGTTCTTTTGCCGCCTCATCAATATTTTCTGCAGTTTTCTTAAT
CAGCATGACTCCCTCTCTCTCGGCAGCATCTCGGACATGCTCAGTTCCATCCAACTGAACCCCAATAAAG
TACTGGACATCTCCCTTCTGATCTCGCATAGGCTGCAAGTGAAAGAGGTTCCAGAACTTTTTACCACTCT
TTGTATAATTAATCAGCTGAACAGTGACCTCTGTTTGGTTATCTATGGCATCTCTAATTTTTCTCACTGT
CGCGCGATCAGTTTCAGGACCTTGTAGAAACCTGCAGTTTCTTCCCAAAATTTCTTCACGGCTATATTCT
GTCAACTGCAAGAAACTATCGGACGCGAATATAATGGGATTATCTGGCAATCTTGGGTCAGTAATGACAA
AGTTCTTCTCAATACGTTCAAGTGCAGCAGCCAATCCACTTCCAGAACCCCGCGGCTTGTACAGCTCGTC
CATGCCGCCGGTGGAGTGGCGGCCCTCGGCGCGTTCGTACTGTTCCACGATGGTGTAGTCCTCGTTGTGG
GAGGTGATGTCCAACTTGATGTTGACGTTGTAGGCGCCGGGCAGCTGCACGGGCTTCTTGGCCTTGTAGG
TGGTCTTGACCTCAGCGTCGTAGTGGCCGCCGTCCTTCAGCTTCAGCCTCTGCTTGATCTCGCCCTTCAG
GGCGCCGTCCTCGGGGTACATCCGCTCGGAGGAGGCCTCCCAGCCCATGGTCTTCTTCTGCATTACGGGG
CCGTCGGAGGGGAAGTTGGTGCCGCGCAGCTTCACCTTGTAGATGAACTCGCCGTCCTGCAGGGAGGAGT
CCTGGGTCACGGTCACCACG
